>Addgene plasmid #173339 | RVD-GA8 | addgene full sequence | sequence record 360873 | Addgene NGS Result
CCTATAGTGAGTCGTATTACATGGTCATAGCTGTTTCCTGGCAGCTCTGGCCCGTGTCTCAAAATCTCTG
ATGTTACATTGCACAAGATAAAAATATATCATCATGCCTCCTCTAGACCAAAGCTGGTCTCGAAGTAACA
ATGGTGGCAAACAGGCTCTTGAAACCGTACAGCGCCTACTGCCAGTTCTCTGTCAAGCCCACGGTCTGAC
TCCGGAGCAAGTTGTAGCGATTGCTAGTAATATTGGTGGCAAACAGGCTCTTGAGACGGTTCAGCGCCTC
CTTCCAGTTCTCTGTCAAGCCCACGGACTCACCCCAGATCAAGTTGTAGCGATTGCTTCCTGAGACCATA
TCTGGTCGAGCCACCCATGACCAAAATCCCTTAACGTGAGTTACGCGTCGTTCCACTGAGCGTCAGACCC
CGTAGAAAAGATCAAAGGATCTTCTTGAGATCCTTTTTTTCTGCGCGTAATCTGCTGCTTGCAAACAAAA
AAACCACCGCTACCAGCGGTGGTTTGTTTGCCGGATCAAGAGCTACCAACTCTTTTTCCGAAGGTAACTG
GCTTCAGCAGAGCGCAGATACCAAATACTGTTCTTCTAGTGTAGCCGTAGTTAGGCCACCACTTCAAGAA
CTCTGTAGCACCGCCTACATACCTCGCTCTGCTAATCCTGTTACCAGTGGCTGCTGCCAGTGGCGATAAG
TCGTGTCTTACCGGGTTGGACTCAAGACGATAGTTACCGGATAAGGCGCAGCGGTCGGGCTGAACGGGGG
GTTCGTGCACACAGCCCAGCTTGGAGCGAACGACCTACACCGAACTGAGATACCTACAGCGTGAGCTATG
AGAAAGCGCCACGCTTCCCGAAGGGAGAAAGGCGGACAGGTATCCGGTAAGCGGCAGGGTCGGAACAGGA
GAGCGCACGAGGGAGCTTCCAGGGGGAAACGCCTGGTATCTTTATAGTCCTGTCGGGTTTCGCCACCTCT
GACTTGAGCGTCGATTTTTGTGATGCTCGTCAGGGGGGCGGAGCCTATGGAAAAACGCCAGCAACGCGGC
CTTTTTACGGTTCCTGGCCTTTTGCTGGCCTTTTGCTCACATGTTCTTTCCTGCGTTATCCACAGAATCA
GGGGATAACGCAGGAAAGAACATGAATTAATTCTCATGTTTGACAGCTTATCATCGATTAGCTTTAATGC
GGTAGTTTATCACAGTTAAATTGCTAACGCAGTCAGGCACCGTGTATGAAATCTAACAATGCGCTCATCG
TCATCCTCGGCACCGTCACCCTGGATGCTGTAGGCATAGGCTTGGTTATGCCGGTACTGCCGGGCCTCTT
GCGGGATATCGTCCATTCCGACAGCATCGCCAGTCACTATGGCGTGCTGCTAGCGCTATATGCGTTGATG
CAATTTCTATGCGCACCCGTTCTCGGAGCACTGTCCGACCGCTTTGGCCGCCGCCCAGTCCTGCTCGCTT
CGCTACTTGGAGCCACTATCGACTACGCGATCATGGCGACCACACCCGTCCTGTGGATTCTCTACGCCGG
ACGCATCGTGGCCGGCATCACCGGCGCCACAGGTGCGGTTGCTGGCGCCTATATCGCCGACATCACCGAT
GGGGAAGATCGGGCTCGCCACTTCGGGCTCATGAGCGCTTGTTTCGGCGTGGGTATGGTGGCAGGCCCCG
TGGCCGGGGGACTGTTGGGCGCCATCTCCTTACATGCACCATTCCTTGCGGCGGCGGTGCTCAACGGCCT
CAACCTACTACTGGGCTGCTTCCTAATGCAGGAGTCGCATAAGGGAGAGCGCCGACCCATGCCCTTGAGA
GCCTTCAACCCAGTCAGCTCCTTCCGGTGGGCGCGGGGCATGACTATCGTCGCCGCACTTATGACTGTCT
TCTTTATCATGCAACTCGTAGGACAGGTGCCGGCAGCGCTCTGGGTCATTTTCGGCGAGGACCGCTTTCG
CTGGAGCGCGACGATGATCGGCCTGTCGCTTGCGGTATTCGGAATCTTGCACGCCCTCGCTCAAGCCTTC
GTCACTGGTCCCGCCACCAAACGTTTCGGCGAGAAGCAGGCCATTATCGCCGGCATGGCGGCCGACGCGC
TGGGCTACGTCTTGCTGGCGTTCGCGACGCGAGGCTGGATGGCCTTCCCCATTATGATTCTTCTCGCTTC
CGGCGGCATCGGGATGCCCGCGTTGCAGGCCATGCTGTCCAGGCAGGTAGATGACGACCATCAGGGACAG
CTTCAAGGATCGCTCGCGGCTCTTACCAGCCTAACTTCGATCATTGGACCGCTGATCGTCACGGCGATTT
ATGCCGCCTCGGCGAGCACATGGAACGGGTTGGCATGGATTGTAGGCGCCGCCCTATACCTTGTCTGCCT
CCCCGCGTTGCGTCGCGGTGCATGGAGCCGGGCCACCTCGACCTGAATGGAAGCCGGCGGCACCTCGCTA
ACGGATTCACCACTCCAAGAATTGGAGCCAATCAATTCTTGCGGAGAACTGTGAATGCGCAAACCAACCC
TTGATCGGGGAAGAACAGTATGTCGAGCTATTTTTTGACTTACTGGGGATCAAGCCTGATTGGGAGAAAA
TAAAATATCC
Features (pLannotate 1.2.2; 6 found; start..end, strand, type, name):
      1..19      -  promoter       T7 promoter: promoter for bacteriophage T7 RNA polymerase
    445..1033    +  rep_origin     ori: high-copy-number ColE1/pMB1/pBR322/pUC origin of replication
   1105..1144    -  rep_origin     RSF ori (fragment): Plasmids containing the RSF 1030 origin of replication can be propagated in E. coli cells that contain additional plasmids with compatible origins.
   1160..1188    +  promoter       tet promoter: E. coli promoter for tetracycline efflux protein gene
   1236..2426    +  CDS            TcR: tetracycline efflux protein; tet; confers resistance to tetracycline
   2524..2598    +  CDS            KanR (fragment): aminoglycoside phosphotransferase; aphA-3; confers resistance to kanamycin
