[The description below was written by a language model from this plasmid's Addgene catalogue record and pLannotate feature annotations shown in this document.]
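Description:
RVD-GA8 is a small (about 2.6 kb) bacterial module plasmid from a library of building blocks for one-step assembly of custom TALE repeat arrays. It is built on a "TetR T vector", a TA-cloning backbone carrying tetracycline resistance, and the depositor notes that the insert sits in the TA site. The vector type is otherwise unspecified. It is maintained at high copy in E. coli through a ColE1/pUC-type origin and is selected with the tetracycline efflux gene (TcR) driven by its own tet promoter. The annotation also picks up a T7 promoter, a short RSF origin fragment and a short kanamycin-resistance fragment. The two fragments are far too small to be functional and are most likely remnants of backbone construction or weak annotation matches.

The payload is a synthetic dimer of two TALE repeats with the repeat-variable diresidues NN and NI, designated for position 8 of the array. In the standard TALE code, NN recognises guanine and NI recognises adenine, which matches the "GA" in the name. The automated feature table does not annotate the insert, which presumably lies in the unannotated sequence between the T7 promoter and the origin. The record does not give the cloning sites or the enzyme and overhang scheme used for assembly.

The plasmid is not an expression construct but a donor of a position-specific repeat unit. Combined with modules for the other positions, it allows a complete DNA-binding array of chosen specificity to be assembled into a recipient vector to make TALE-based tools. These include DdCBEs, the TALE-guided cytosine base editors used for mitochondrial DNA editing, which the associated work applied to modelling mitochondrial disease in zebrafish.
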