Addgene plasmid #173339: RVD-GA8
Purpose: One-step assembly of custom RVD arrays to construct DdCBE, TALE, etc.
Depositing lab: Bin Shen. Depositing organization: Nanjing Medical University. Publication: Precision modeling of mitochondrial diseases in zebrafish via DdCBE-mediated mtDNA base editing. Guo J, Zhang X, Chen X, Sun H, Dai Y, Wang J, Qian X, Tan L, Lou X, Shen B. Cell Discov. 2021 Sep 3;7(1):78. doi: 10.1038/s41421-021-00307-9. PubMed 34480028.
Backbone
  Vector backbone: TetR T vector
  Vector type: Unspecified
Growth in bacteria
  Bacterial resistance: Tetracycline, 10 μg/mL
  Growth temperature: 37°C
  Growth strain: DH5alpha
  Copy number: High Copy
Gene/Insert
  Gene/Insert name: NN-NI dimer RVD at Position8
  Species: Synthetic
  Mutation: no
  Cloning method: Restriction Enzyme; 5′ cloning site Unknown (unknown if destroyed)
Terms and licenses: Academic/Nonprofit Terms; Industry Terms: Not Available to Industry
Depositor comments: RVD is inserted into TA site of TetR T vector
How to cite: RVD-GA8 was a gift from Bin Shen (Addgene plasmid # 173339 ; http://n2t.net/addgene:173339 ; RRID:Addgene_173339)
