>Addgene plasmid #173339 | RVD-GA8 | depositor partial sequence | sequence record 336294 | RVD flanked by two Bsa I sites
GGTCTCGAAGTAACAATGGTGGCAAACAGGCTCTTGAAACCGTACAGCGCCTACTGCCAGTTCTCTGTCA
AGCCCACGGTCTGACTCCGGAGCAAGTTGTAGCGATTGCTAGTAATATTGGTGGCAAACAGGCTCTTGAG
ACGGTTCAGCGCCTCCTTCCAGTTCTCTGTCAAGCCCACGGACTCACCCCAGATCAAGTTGTAGCGATTG
CTTCCTGAGACC
